Addgene plasmid #15408: GST-MED9
Depositing lab: Joan Conaway & Ronald Conaway. Depositing organization: Stowers Institute for Medical Research. Publication: A mammalian mediator subunit that shares properties with Saccharomyces cerevisiae mediator subunit Cse2. Tomomori-Sato C, Sato S, Parmely TJ, Banks CA, Sorokina I, Florens L, Zybailov B, Washburn MP, Brower CS, Conaway RC, Conaway JW. J Biol Chem. 2004 Feb 13. 279(7):5846-51. 10.1074/jbc.M312523200 PubMed 14638676.
Backbone
  Vector backbone: pET41a
  Backbone manufacturer: EMD Biosciences
  Backbone size w/o insert (bp): 5900
  Vector type: Bacterial Expression
Growth in bacteria
  Bacterial resistance: Kanamycin, 50 μg/mL
  Growth temperature: 37°C
  Growth strain: DH5alpha
  Copy number: Low Copy
Gene/Insert
  Gene/Insert name: MED9 (alt names: FLJ10193; Med25)
  Species: M. musculus (mouse)
  Insert size (bp): 429
  Mutation: N/A
  GenBank ID: NM_138675
  Entrez Gene: Med9 (a.k.a. Med25, BC019367, FLJ10193, MGC30366)
  Tag / fusion protein: GST (N terminal on backbone); His (N terminal on backbone)
  Cloning method: Restriction Enzyme; 5′ cloning site BamHI (not destroyed); 3′ cloning site XhoI (not destroyed)
  Sequencing primers: 5′ Stag; 3′ T7 terminal
Terms and licenses: Academic/Nonprofit Terms; Industry Terms: Not Available to Industry
How to cite: GST-MED9 was a gift from Joan Conaway & Ronald Conaway (Addgene plasmid # 15408 ; http://n2t.net/addgene:15408 ; RRID:Addgene_15408)
