[The description below was written by a language model from this plasmid's Addgene catalogue record.]
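Description:
GST-MED9 is a bacterial expression plasmid built on the pET41a backbone (about 5.9 kb without insert), carrying the mouse Med9 coding sequence, a roughly 429 bp insert. The gene is also listed under the alternative names Med25 and FLJ10193. The plasmid confers kanamycin resistance and is recorded as low copy; it is maintained in a standard cloning strain. No feature table accompanies the entry, so the promoter and origin are not explicitly recorded. However, pET-series vectors generally drive expression from a T7 promoter under lac operator control, which requires a host supplying T7 RNA polymerase for protein production. The listed T7 terminator sequencing primer is consistent with this arrangement.

The insert was cloned by restriction digestion between BamHI at the 5′ end and XhoI at the 3′ end, with both sites preserved. This places MED9 in frame downstream of the backbone-encoded N-terminal tags, glutathione S-transferase and a His tag. The use of an S-tag primer for 5′ sequencing suggests the S-tag region of the backbone also lies upstream of the insert. No mutations are recorded. The resulting fusion protein can be captured on glutathione resin through GST or on immobilised metal resin through the His tag.

MED9 is a subunit of the Mediator complex, the multiprotein coactivator that links transcriptional regulators to RNA polymerase II. The associated publication concerns a mammalian Mediator subunit sharing properties with the yeast subunit Cse2. The construct is suited to producing recombinant tagged MED9 in E. coli for purification. Such a protein would typically be used in pull-down or interaction assays, although the record does not state the specific experiments.
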