>Addgene plasmid #15408 | GST-MED9 | depositor partial sequence | sequence record 8275 | Author sequence
ATGGCTTCCTCTGGGGTGGCGGGTGGGAGACAGGCCGAAGATACGCTACAGCCACCGCCCGAGCTGCTGC
CGGAGTCCAAGCCGCCACCACCGGCTCAGCCTCTGCCGGTCGCTGCGCTCCCGCCGCCGGCGGCTCCGCG
GCCTCAGTCCCCCGCTGGCGCGAAGGAGGAGAATTACTCCTTTTTGCCGTTGGTTCACAATGTCATCAAA
TGCATGGACAAGGACAGCCCGGATCTCCACCAGGACCTGAACGCCCTCAAAACCAAGTTCCAGGAGCTGC
GGAAGCTCATCGGCACCATGCCCGGCATCCACGTGAGCCCCGAGCAGCAGCAGCAGCAGCTCCACAGCCT
CCGAGAGCAAGTGAGGACCAAGAACGAGCTGCTGCAGAAGTACAAGAGCCTCTGCATGTTTGAGATCCCC
AAGGACTAG
