>Addgene plasmid #15408 | GST-MED9 | addgene partial sequence | sequence record 43893 | pGEX-5
CTCAATCGGATGGTTCACTAGTGGTTCTGGTCATCACCATCACCATCACTCCGCGGGTCTGGTGCCACGC
GGTAGTACTGCAATTGGTATGAAAGAAACCGCTGCTGCTAAATTCGAACGCCAGCACATGGACAGCCCAG
ATCTGGGTACCGGTGGTGGCTCCGGTGATGACGACGACAAGAGTCCCATGGGATATCGGGGATCCATGGC
TTCCTCTGGGGTGGCGGGTGGGAGACAGGCCGAAGATACGCTACAGCCACCGCCCGAGCTGCTGCCGGAG
TCCAAGCCGCCACCACCGCCTCAGCCTCTGCCGGTCGCTGCGCTCCCGCCGCCGGCGGCTCCGCGGCCTC
AGTCCCCCGCTGGCGCGAAGGAGGAGAATTACTCCTTTTTGCCGTTGGTTCACAATGTCATCAAATGCAT
GGACAAGGACAGCCCGGATCTCCACCAGGACCTGAACGCCCTCAAAACCAAGTTCCAGGAGCTGCGGAAG
CTCATCGGCACCATGCCCGGCATCCACGTGAGCCCCGAGCAGCAGCAGCAGCAGCTCCACAGCCTCCGAG
AGCAAGTGAGGACCAAGAACGAGCTGCTGCAGAAGTACAAGAGCCTCTGCATGTTTGAGATCCCCAAGGA
CTAGCTCGAGCACCACCACCACCACCACCACCACTAATTGATTAATACCTAGGCTGCTAAACAAAGCCCG
AAAGGAAGCTGAGTTGGCTGCTGCCACCGCTGAGCAATAACTAGCATAACCCCTTGGGGCCTCTAAACGG
GTCTTGAGGGGTTTTTTGCTGAAAGGAGGAACTATATCCGGATTGGCGAATGGGACGCGCCCTGTAGCGG
CGCATTAAACGCGGCGGGTGTGGTGGTTAC
